Addgene plasmid #168933: pEntry_HCoV-OC43-nsp5
Purpose: Gateway-compatible Entry vector
Depositing lab: Pascal Falter-Braun. Depositing organization: Helmholtz Munich. Publication: A resource of human coronavirus protein-coding sequences in a flexible, multipurpose Gateway Entry clone collection. Weller B, Lin CW, Pogoutse O, Sauer M, Marin-de la Rosa N, Strobel A, Young V, Knapp JJ, Rayhan A, Falter C, Kim DK, Roth FP, Falter-Braun P. G3 (Bethesda). 2023 Jul 5;13(7):jkad105. doi: 10.1093/g3journal/jkad105. PubMed 37267226.
Backbone
  Vector backbone: pENTR223.1*SfiI
  Backbone size w/o insert (bp): 2800
  Vector type: Gateway-compatible Entry vector
Growth in bacteria
  Bacterial resistance: Spectinomycin, 50 μg/mL
  Growth temperature: 37°C
  Growth strain: DH5alpha
  Copy number: High Copy
Gene/Insert
  Gene/Insert name: HCoV-OC43-nsp5 (alt name: nsp5)
  Species: Other
  Insert size (bp): 909
  Entrez Gene: ORF1ab (a.k.a. EYW02_gp1)
  Cloning method: Restriction Enzyme; 5′ cloning site SfiI (unknown if destroyed); 3′ cloning site SfiI (unknown if destroyed)
  Sequencing primers: 5′ M13 uni (-21); 3′ M13 rev (-29)
Resource information
  A portion of this plasmid was derived from a plasmid made by: Synthesized by Twist Bioscience
Terms and licenses: Academic/Nonprofit Terms; Industry Terms: Not Available to Industry
Depositor comments: 5'-linker: SfiI-BamHI-ATG-BamHI (GGCCGTCAaggccaggatccatgggatcc), 3'-linker: PacI-TAA-AsiSI-SfiI (cttaatTAAgacgcgatcgcggcctcatGGGCC).
How to cite: pEntry_HCoV-OC43-nsp5 was a gift from Pascal Falter-Braun (Addgene plasmid # 168933 ; http://n2t.net/addgene:168933 ; RRID:Addgene_168933)
