[The description below was written by a language model from this plasmid's Addgene catalogue record and pLannotate feature annotations shown in this document.]
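Description:
pEntry_HCoV-OC43-nsp5 is a Gateway-compatible Entry clone built on the pENTR223.1 backbone modified for SfiI cloning. It carries the coding sequence for non-structural protein 5 (nsp5) of human coronavirus OC43. The plasmid is about 3.8 kb, replicates in E. coli from a high-copy ColE1/pUC-type origin, and is selected with spectinomycin through the aadA (SmR) aminoglycoside adenylyltransferase gene. That gene sits downstream of a class 1 integron Pc promoter fragment and a short gentamicin-resistance remnant. Other backbone features include rrnB T1 and T2 terminators, which insulate the cloning region from read-through transcription, small lacI and lacZα fragments, and a T7 promoter just outside attL2, oriented back towards the insert.

The 909 bp insert was made by gene synthesis and cloned between SfiI sites, so that it lies between attL1 and attL2. nsp5 is a segment of the ORF1ab replicase polyprotein. This explains why the automated annotation matched the insert to a fragment of the murine coronavirus replicase polyprotein 1a; the nsp1 function text attached to that hit belongs to the polyprotein entry as a whole, not to this segment. According to the depositor, the 5′ linker supplies an ATG flanked by BamHI sites, and the 3′ linker contains a TAA stop codon within a PacI site, followed by AsiSI. This arrangement suggests the start and stop codons can be kept or removed by restriction digestion.

There is no expression promoter driving the ORF in the sense direction. The clone serves as a donor for LR Clonase recombination into Destination vectors, as part of a collection of human coronavirus protein-coding sequences.
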