Features (pLannotate 1.2.2; 12 found; start..end, strand, type, name):
      1..97      +  protein_bind   attL1: mutant version of attL; recombination site for the Gateway® LR reaction LR Clonase™
    130..1038    +  CDS            R1A_CVMJH (fragment) (sequence withheld): Experimental evidence at protein level: Swiss-Prot protein existence level 1. [Non-structural protein 1]: binds to the 40S ribosomal subunit and inhibits host translation. The nsp1-40S ribosome complex further induces an endonucleolytic cleavage near the 5'UTR of host mRNAs, targeting them for degradation. By suppressing host gene expression, nsp1 facilitates efficient viral gene expression in infected cells and evasion from host immune response (By similarity). From Murine coronavirus (strain JHM) (MHV-JHM) (Murine hepatitis virus).
   1070..1168    -  protein_bind   attL2: mutant version of attL; recombination site for the Gateway® LR reaction LR Clonase™
   1186..1204    -  promoter       T7 promoter: promoter for bacteriophage T7 RNA polymerase
   1394..1417    +  promoter       Pc promoter (fragment): intI1 (promoter lies within the coding sequence); class 1 integron promoter
   1593..1649    +  CDS            GmR (fragment): gentamycin acetyltransferase; aacC1; confers resistance to gentamycin
   1656..2447    +  CDS            SmR: aminoglycoside adenylyltransferase (Murphy, 1985); aadA; confers resistance to spectinomycin and streptomycin
   2540..3128    +  rep_origin     ori: high-copy-number ColE1/pMB1/pBR322/pUC origin of replication
   3311..3403    +  CDS            lacI (fragment): lac repressor; lacI; The lac repressor binds to the lac operator to inhibit transcription in E. coli. This inhibition can be relieved by adding lactose or isopropyl-β-D-thiogalactopyranoside (IPTG).
   3458..3485    -  terminator     rrnB T2 terminator: transcription terminator T2 from the E. coli rrnB gene
   3617..3660    +  terminator     rrnB T1 terminator: Escherichia coli rrnB; transcription terminator T1 from the E. coli rrnB gene
   3707..3743    -  CDS            lacZα (fragment): LacZα fragment of β-galactosidase; lacZ fragment
>Addgene plasmid #168933 | pEntry_HCoV-OC43-nsp5 | addgene full sequence | sequence record 401351 | Addgene NGS Result
CAAATAATGATTTTATTTTGACTGATAGTGACCTGTTCGTTGCAACAAATTGATGAGCAATGCTTTTTTA
TAATGCCAACTTTGTACAAAAAAGCAGAAGGGCCGTCAAGGCCAGGATCCATGGGATCC
[909 nt withheld, positions 130-1038]
CTTAATTAAGACGCGATCGCGGCCTCATGGGCCCAGCTTTCTTGTACAAAGTTGGCATTATAAAAAATAA
TTGCTCATCAATTTGTTGCAACGAACAGGTCACTATCAGTCAAAATAAAATCATTATTTGCCATCCAGCT
GATATCCCCTATAGTGAGTCGTATTACATGGTCATAGCTGTTTCCTGGCAGCTCTGGCCCGTGTCTCAAA
ATCTCTGATGTTACATTGCACAAGATAAAAATATATCATCATGCCTCCTCTAGACCAGCCAGGACAGAAA
TGCCTCGACTTCGCTGCTACCCAAGGTTGCCGGGTGACGCACACCGTGGAAACGGATGAAGGCACGAACC
CAGTGGACATAAGCCTGTTCGGTTCGTAAGCTGTAATGCAAGTAGCGTATGCGCTCACGCAACTGGTCCA
GAACCTTGACCGAACGCAGCGGTGGTAACGGCGCAGTGGCGGTTTTCATGGCTTGTTATGACTGTTTTTT
TGGGGTACAGTCTATGCCTCGGGCATCCAAGCAGCAAGCGCGTTACGCCGTGGGTCGATGTTTGATGTTA
TGGAGCAGCAACGATGTTACGCAGCAGGGCAGTCGCCCTAAAACAAAGTTAAACATTATGAGGGAAGCGG
TGATCGCCGAAGTATCGACTCAACTATCAGAGGTAGTTGGCGTCATCGAGCGCCATCTCGAACCGACGTT
GCTGGCCGTACATTTGTACGGCTCCGCAGTGGATGGCGGCCTGAAGCCACACAGTGATATTGATTTGCTG
GTTACGGTGACCGTAAGGCTTGATGAAACAACGCGGCGAGCTTTGATCAACGACCTTTTGGAAACTTCGG
CTTCCCCTGGAGAGAGCGAGATTCTCCGCGCTGTAGAAGTCACCATTGTTGTGCACGACGACATCATTCC
GTGGCGTTATCCAGCTAAGCGCGAACTGCAATTTGGAGAATGGCAGCGCAATGACATTCTTGCAGGTATC
TTCGAGCCAGCCACGATCGACATTGATCTGGCTATCTTGCTGACAAAAGCAAGAGAACATAGCGTTGCCT
TGGTAGGTCCAGCGGCGGAGGAACTCTTTGATCCGGTTCCTGAACAGGATCTATTTGAGGCGCTAAATGA
AACCTTAACGCTATGGAACTCGCCGCCCGACTGGGCTGGCGATGAGCGAAATGTAGTGCTTACGTTGTCC
CGCATTTGGTACAGCGCAGTAACCGGCAAAATCGCGCCGAAGGATGTCGCTGCCGACTGGGCAATGGAGC
GCCTGCCGGCCCAGTATCAGCCCGTCATACTTGAAGCTAGACAGGCTTATCTTGGACAAGAAGAAGATCG
CTTGGCCTCGCGCGCAGATCAGTTGGAAGAATTTGTCCACTACGTGAAAGGCGAGATCACCAAGGTAGTC
GGCAAATAACCCTCGAGCCACCCATGACCAAAATCCCTTAACGTGAGTTACGCGTCGTTCCACTGAGCGT
CAGACCCCGTAGAAAAGATCAAAGGATCTTCTTGAGATCCTTTTTTTCTGCGCGTAATCTGCTGCTTGCA
AACAAAAAAACCACCGCTACCAGCGGTGGTTTGTTTGCCGGATCAAGAGCTACCAACTCTTTTTCCGAAG
GTAACTGGCTTCAGCAGAGCGCAGATACCAAATACTGTTCTTCTAGTGTAGCCGTAGTTAGGCCACCACT
TCAAGAACTCTGTAGCACCGCCTACATACCTCGCTCTGCTAATCCTGTTACCAGTGGCTGCTGCCAGTGG
CGATAAGTCGTGTCTTACCGGGTTGGACTCAAGACGATAGTTACCGGATAAGGCGCAGCGGTCGGGCTGA
ACGGGGGGTTCGTGCACACAGCCCAGCTTGGAGCGAACGACCTACACCGAACTGAGATACCTACAGCGTG
AGCTATGAGAAAGCGCCACGCTTCCCGAAGGGAGAAAGGCGGACAGGTATCCGGTAAGCGGCAGGGTCGG
AACAGGAGAGCGCACGAGGGAGCTTCCAGGGGGAAACGCCTGGTATCTTTATAGTCCTGTCGGGTTTCGC
CACCTCTGACTTGAGCGTCGATTTTTGTGATGCTCGTCAGGGGGGCGGAGCCTATGGAAAAACGCCAGCA
ACGCGGCCTTTTTACGGTTCCTGGCCTTTTGCTGGCCTTTTGCTCACATGTTCTTTCCTGCGTTATCCCC
TGATTCTGTGGATAACCGTATTACCGCCTTTGAGTGAGCTGATACCGCTCGCCGCAGCCGAACGACCGAG
CGCAGCGAGTCAGTGAGCGAGGAAGCGGAAGAGCGCCCAATACGCAAACCGCCTCTCCCCGCGCGTTGGC
CGATTCATTAATGCAGCTGGCACGACAGGTTTCCCGACTGGAAAGCGGGCAGTGAGCGCAACGCAATTAA
TACGCGTACCGCTAGCCAGGAAGAGTTTGTAGAAACGCAAAAAGGCCATCCGTCAGGATGGCCTTCTGCT
TAGTTTGATGCCTGGCAGTTTATGGCGGGCGTCCTGCCCGCCACCCTCCGGGCCGTTGCTTCACAACGTT
CAAATCCGCTCCCGGCGGATTTGTCCTACTCAGGAGAGCGTTCACCGACAAACAACAGATAAAACGAAAG
GCCCAGTCTTCCGACTGAGCCTTTCGTTTTATTTGATGCCTGGCAGTTCCCTACTCTCGCGTTAACGCTA
GCATGGATGTTTTCCCAGTCACGACGTTGTAAAACGACGGCCAGTCTTAAGCTCGGGCCC
