>Addgene plasmid #168933 | pEntry_HCoV-OC43-nsp5 | depositor partial sequence | sequence record 327430 | gene-specific Insert sequence
[909 nt withheld, positions 1-909]
